>Addgene plasmid #168961 | pEntry_HCoV-229E-nsp15 | addgene full sequence | sequence record 479305 | Addgene NGS Result
GCGCCACGCTTCCCGAAGGGAGAAAGGCGGACAGGTATCCGGTAAGCGGCAGGGTCGGAACAGGAGAGCG
CACGAGGGAGCTTCCAGGGGGAAACGCCTGGTATCTTTATAGTCCTGTCGGGTTTCGCCACCTCTGACTT
GAGCGTCGATTTTTGTGATGCTCGTCAGGGGGGCGGAGCCTATGGAAAAACGCCAGCAACGCGGCCTTTT
TACGGTTCCTGGCCTTTTGCTGGCCTTTTGCTCACATGTTCTTTCCTGCGTTATCCCCTGATTCTGTGGA
TAACCGTATTACCGCCTTTGAGTGAGCTGATACCGCTCGCCGCAGCCGAACGACCGAGCGCAGCGAGTCA
GTGAGCGAGGAAGCGGAAGAGCGCCCAATACGCAAACCGCCTCTCCCCGCGCGTTGGCCGATTCATTAAT
GCAGCTGGCACGACAGGTTTCCCGACTGGAAAGCGGGCAGTGAGCGCAACGCAATTAATACGCGTACCGC
TAGCCAGGAAGAGTTTGTAGAAACGCAAAAAGGCCATCCGTCAGGATGGCCTTCTGCTTAGTTTGATGCC
TGGCAGTTTATGGCGGGCGTCCTGCCCGCCACCCTCCGGGCCGTTGCTTCACAACGTTCAAATCCGCTCC
CGGCGGATTTGTCCTACTCAGGAGAGCGTTCACCGACAAACAACAGATAAAACGAAAGGCCCAGTCTTCC
GACTGAGCCTTTCGTTTTATTTGATGCCTGGCAGTTCCCTACTCTCGCGTTAACGCTAGCATGGATGTTT
TCCCAGTCACGACGTTGTAAAACGACGGCCAGTCTTAAGCTCGGGCCCCAAATAATGATTTTATTTTGAC
TGATAGTGACCTGTTCGTTGCAACAAATTGATGAGCAATGCTTTTTTATAATGCCAACTTTGTACAAAAA
AGCAGAAGGGCCGTCAAGGCCAGGATCCATGGGATCCGGTTTAGAGAACATTGCTTTTAACGTTGTTAAT
AAAGGTTCATTTGTTGGTGCTGATGGTGAATTACCAGTAGCCATTAGTGGTGATAAAGTGTTCGTACGTG
ATGGTAACACTGATAATTTAGTCTTTGTTAACAAAACATCACTGCCTACAAACATAGCATTTGAACTTTT
TGCTAAGAGGAAGGTTGGTTTAACACCACCTCTCAGTATTCTCAAAAACCTTGGTGTTGTCGCCACATAT
AAGTTTGTCTTGTGGGATTATGAAGCTGAGCGTCCCTTGACAAGCTTTACTAAGTCTGTTTGTGGTTATA
CAGACTTTGCAGAGGATGTTTGTACTTGTTACGATAATAGTATACAAGGTTCATACGAACGTTTTACTCT
GTCAACTAATGCTGTGTTATTCTCTGCTACTGCTGTGAAAACAGGTGGTAAGAGTTTGCCGGCTATTAAA
TTGAATTTTGGAATGCTTAATGGTAATGCAATTGCTACTGTCAAATCAGAAGATGGTAACATAAAAAATA
TTAACTGGTTTGTTTACGTACGCAAAGATGGCAAACCTGTTGATCATTATGATGGTTTTTATACCCAAGG
TCGTAATTTACAAGACTTTTTGCCTCGCAGCACAATGGAAGAAGACTTTTTGAACATGGATATAGGCGTG
TTTATTCAAAAGTATGGTCTAGAGGATTTCAACTTCGAGCACGTTGTGTATGGTGATGTTTCAAAAACTA
CTCTAGGCGGTTTACACTTGTTGATTTCACAAGTACGTCTGAGTAAAATGGGCATCTTAAAGGCAGAGGA
GTTTGTGGCAGCATCTGACATAACACTCAAATGTTGTACTGTGACTTATCTTAATGATCCTAGTTCTAAG
ACTGTTTGTACTTACATGGATTTGTTGTTGGATGATTTTGTTTCTGTATTGAAGTCTTTGGATTTGACTG
TTGTATCCAAGGTTCATGAGGTCATAATTGACAACAAACCATGGAGATGGATGCTATGGTGTAAAGATAA
TGCCGTTGCTACATTCTATCCTCAGTTGCAGCTTAATTAAGACGCGATCGCGGCCTCATGGGCCCAGCTT
TCTTGTACAAAGTTGGCATTATAAAAAATAATTGCTCATCAATTTGTTGCAACGAACAGGTCACTATCAG
TCAAAATAAAATCATTATTTGCCATCCAGCTGATATCCCCTATAGTGAGTCGTATTACATGGTCATAGCT
GTTTCCTGGCAGCTCTGGCCCGTGTCTCAAAATCTCTGATGTTACATTGCACAAGATAAAAATATATCAT
CATGCCTCCTCTAGACCAGCCAGGACAGAAATGCCTCGACTTCGCTGCTACCCAAGGTTGCCGGGTGACG
CACACCGTGGAAACGGATGAAGGCACGAACCCAGTGGACATAAGCCTGTTCGGTTCGTAAGCTGTAATGC
AAGTAGCGTATGCGCTCACGCAACTGGTCCAGAACCTTGACCGAACGCAGCGGTGGTAACGGCGCAGTGG
CGGTTTTCATGGCTTGTTATGACTGTTTTTTTGGGGTACAGTCTATGCCTCGGGCATCCAAGCAGCAAGC
GCGTTACGCCGTGGGTCGATGTTTGATGTTATGGAGCAGCAACGATGTTACGCAGCAGGGCAGTCGCCCT
AAAACAAAGTTAAACATTATGAGGGAAGCGGTGATCGCCGAAGTATCGACTCAACTATCAGAGGTAGTTG
GCGTCATCGAGCGCCATCTCGAACCGACGTTGCTGGCCGTACATTTGTACGGCTCCGCAGTGGATGGCGG
CCTGAAGCCACACAGTGATATTGATTTGCTGGTTACGGTGACCGTAAGGCTTGATGAAACAACGCGGCGA
GCTTTGATCAACGACCTTTTGGAAACTTCGGCTTCCCCTGGAGAGAGCGAGATTCTCCGCGCTGTAGAAG
TCACCATTGTTGTGCACGACGACATCATTCCGTGGCGTTATCCAGCTAAGCGCGAACTGCAATTTGGAGA
ATGGCAGCGCAATGACATTCTTGCAGGTATCTTCGAGCCAGCCACGATCGACATTGATCTGGCTATCTTG
CTGACAAAAGCAAGAGAACATAGCGTTGCCTTGGTAGGTCCAGCGGCGGAGGAACTCTTTGATCCGGTTC
CTGAACAGGATCTATTTGAGGCGCTAAATGAAACCTTAACGCTATGGAACTCGCCGCCCGACTGGGCTGG
CGATGAGCGAAATGTAGTGCTTACGTTGTCCCGCATTTGGTACAGCGCAGTAACCGGCAAAATCGCGCCG
AAGGATGTCGCTGCCGACTGGGCAATGGAGCGCCTGCCGGCCCAGTATCAGCCCGTCATACTTGAAGCTA
GACAGGCTTATCTTGGACAAGAAGAAGATCGCTTGGCCTCGCGCGCAGATCAGTTGGAAGAATTTGTCCA
CTACGTGAAAGGCGAGATCACCAAGGTAGTCGGCAAATAACCCTCGAGCCACCCATGACCAAAATCCCTT
AACGTGAGTTACGCGTCGTTCCACTGAGCGTCAGACCCCGTAGAAAAGATCAAAGGATCTTCTTGAGATC
CTTTTTTTCTGCGCGTAATCTGCTGCTTGCAAACAAAAAAACCACCGCTACCAGCGGTGGTTTGTTTGCC
GGATCAAGAGCTACCAACTCTTTTTCCGAAGGTAACTGGCTTCAGCAGAGCGCAGATACCAAATACTGTT
CTTCTAGTGTAGCCGTAGTTAGGCCACCACTTCAAGAACTCTGTAGCACCGCCTACATACCTCGCTCTGC
TAATCCTGTTACCAGTGGCTGCTGCCAGTGGCGATAAGTCGTGTCTTACCGGGTTGGACTCAAGACGATA
GTTACCGGATAAGGCGCAGCGGTCGGGCTGAACGGGGGGTTCGTGCACACAGCCCAGCTTGGAGCGAACG
ACCTACACCGAACTGAGATACCTACAGCGTGAGCTATGAGAAA
Features (pLannotate 1.2.2; 12 found; start..end, strand, type, name):
    371..463     +  CDS            lacI (fragment): lac repressor; lacI; The lac repressor binds to the lac operator to inhibit transcription in E. coli. This inhibition can be relieved by adding lactose or isopropyl-β-D-thiogalactopyranoside (IPTG).
    518..545     -  terminator     rrnB T2 terminator: transcription terminator T2 from the E. coli rrnB gene
    677..720     +  terminator     rrnB T1 terminator: Escherichia coli rrnB; transcription terminator T1 from the E. coli rrnB gene
    767..803     -  CDS            lacZα (fragment): LacZα fragment of β-galactosidase; lacZ fragment
    819..915     +  protein_bind   attL1: mutant version of attL; recombination site for the Gateway® LR reaction LR Clonase™
    948..1991    +  CDS            rep (fragment): R1AB_CVH22 - Experimental evidence at protein level: Swiss-Prot protein existence level 1. NendoU is a Mn(2+)-dependent, uridylate-specific enzyme, which leaves 2'-3'-cyclic phosphates 5' to the cleaved bond. From Human coronavirus 229E (HCoV-229E).
   2023..2121    -  protein_bind   attL2: mutant version of attL; recombination site for the Gateway® LR reaction LR Clonase™
   2139..2157    -  promoter       T7 promoter: promoter for bacteriophage T7 RNA polymerase
   2347..2370    +  promoter       Pc promoter (fragment): intI1 (promoter lies within the coding sequence); class 1 integron promoter
   2546..2602    +  CDS            GmR (fragment): gentamycin acetyltransferase; aacC1; confers resistance to gentamycin
   2609..3400    +  CDS            SmR: aminoglycoside adenylyltransferase (Murphy, 1985); aadA; confers resistance to spectinomycin and streptomycin
   3493..188     +  rep_origin     ori (across the origin): high-copy-number ColE1/pMB1/pBR322/pUC origin of replication
