>Addgene plasmid #168961 | pEntry_HCoV-229E-nsp15 | analyzer sequence | sequence record 327485
CTACCAGCGGTGGTTTGTTTGCCGGATCAAGAGCTACCAACTCTTTTTCCGAAGGTAACTGGCTTCAGCA
GAGCGCAGATACCAAATACTGTCCTTCTAGTGTAGCCGTAGTTAGGCCACCACTTCAAGAACTCTGTAGC
ACCGCCTACATACCTCGCTCTGCTAATCCTGTTACCAGTGGCTGCTGCCAGTGGCGATAAGTCGTGTCTT
ACCGGGTTGGACTCAAGACGATAGTTACCGGATAAGGCGCAGCGGTCGGGCTGAACGGGGGGTTCGTGCA
CACAGCCCAGCTTGGAGCGAACGACCTACACCGAACTGAGATACCTACAGCGTGAGCATTGAGAAAGCGC
CACGCTTCCCGAAGGGAGAAAGGCGGACAGGTATCCGGTAAGCGGCAGGGTCGGAACAGGAGAGCGCACG
AGGGAGCTTCCAGGGGGAAACGCCTGGTATCTTTATAGTCCTGTCGGGTTTCGCCACCTCTGACTTGAGC
GTCGATTTTTGTGATGCTCGTCAGGGGGGCGGAGCCTATGGAAAAACGCCAGCAACGCGGCCTTTTTACG
GTTCCTGGCCTTTTGCTGGCCTTTTGCTCACATGTTCTTTCCTGCGTTATCCCCTGATTCTGTGGATAAC
CGTATTACCGCCTTTGAGTGAGCTGATACCGCTCGCCGCAGCCGAACGACCGAGCGCAGCGAGTCAGTGA
GCGAGGAAGCGGAAGAGCGCCCAATACGCAAACCGCCTCTCCCCGCGCGTTGGCCGATTCATTAATGCAG
CTGGCACGACAGGTTTCCCGACTGGAAAGCGGGCAGTGAGCGCAACGCAATTAATACGCGTACCGCTAGC
CAGGAAGAGTTTGTAGAAACGCAAAAAGGCCATCCGTCAGGATGGCCTTCTGCTTAGTTTGATGCCTGGC
AGTTTATGGCGGGCGTCCTGCCCGCCACCCTCCGGGCCGTTGCTTCACAACGTTCAAATCCGCTCCCGGC
GGATTTGTCCTACTCAGGAGAGCGTTCACCGACAAACAACAGATAAAACGAAAGGCCCAGTCTTCCGACT
GAGCCTTTCGTTTTATTTGATGCCTGGCAGTTCCCTACTCTCGCGTTAACGCTAGCATGGATGTTTTCCC
AGTCACGACGTTGTAAAACGACGGCCAGTCTTAAGCTCGGGCCCCAAATAATGATTTTATTTTGACTGAT
AGTGACCTGTTCGTTGCAACAAATTGATGAGCAATGCTTTTTTATAATGCCAACTTTGTACAAAAAAGCA
GAAGGGCCGTCAAGGCCAGGATCCATGGGATCCGGTTTAGAGAACATTGCTTTTAACGTTGTTAATAAAG
GTTCATTTGTTGGTGCTGATGGTGAATTACCAGTAGCCATTAGTGGTGATAAAGTGTTCGTACGTGATGG
TAACACTGATAATTTAGTCTTTGTTAACAAAACATCACTGCCTACAAACATAGCATTTGAACTTTTTGCT
AAGAGGAAGGTTGGTTTAACACCACCTCTCAGTATTCTCAAAAACCTTGGTGTTGTCGCCACATATAAGT
TTGTCTTGTGGGATTATGAAGCTGAGCGTCCCTTGACAAGCTTTACTAAGTCTGTTTGTGGTTATACAGA
CTTTGCAGAGGATGTTTGTACTTGTTACGATAATAGTATACAAGGTTCATACGAACGTTTTACTCTGTCA
ACTAATGCTGTGTTATTCTCTGCTACTGCTGTGAAAACAGGTGGTAAGAGTTTGCCGGCTATTAAATTGA
ATTTTGGAATGCTTAATGGTAATGCAATTGCTACTGTCAAATCAGAAGATGGTAACATAAAAAATATTAA
CTGGTTTGTTTACGTACGCAAAGATGGCAAACCTGTTGATCATTATGATGGTTTTTATACCCAAGGTCGT
AATTTACAAGACTTTTTGCCTCGCAGCACAATGGAAGAAGACTTTTTGAACATGGATATAGGCGTGTTTA
TTCAAAAGTATGGTCTAGAGGATTTCAACTTCGAGCACGTTGTGTATGGTGATGTTTCAAAAACTACTCT
AGGCGGTTTACACTTGTTGATTTCACAAGTACGTCTGAGTAAAATGGGCATCTTAAAGGCAGAGGAGTTT
GTGGCAGCATCTGACATAACACTCAAATGTTGTACTGTGACTTATCTTAATGATCCTAGTTCTAAGACTG
TTTGTACTTACATGGATTTGTTGTTGGATGATTTTGTTTCTGTATTGAAGTCTTTGGATTTGACTGTTGT
ATCCAAGGTTCATGAGGTCATAATTGACAACAAACCATGGAGATGGATGCTATGGTGTAAAGATAATGCC
GTTGCTACATTCTATCCTCAGTTGCAGCTTAATTAAGACGCGATCGCGGCCTCATGGGCCCAGCTTTCTT
GTACAAAGTTGGCATTATAAAAAATAATTGCTCATCAATTTGTTGCAACGAACAGGTCACTATCAGTCAA
AATAAAATCATTATTTGCCATCCAGCTGATATCCCCTATAGTGAGTCGTATTACATGGTCATAGCTGTTT
CCTGGCAGCTCTGGCCCGTGTCTCAAAATCTCTGATGTTACATTGCACAAGATAAAAATATATCATCATG
CCTCCTCTAGACCAGCCAGGACAGAAATGCCTCGACTTCGCTGCTGCCCAAGGTTGCCGGGTGACGCACA
CCGTGGAAACGGATGAAGGCACGAACCCAGTGGACATAAGCCTGTTCGGTTCGTAAGCTGTAATGCAAGT
AGCGTATGCGCTCACGCAACTGGTCCAGAACCTTGACCGAACGCAGCGGTGGTAACGGCGCAGTGGCGGT
TTTCATGGCTTGTTATGACTGTTTTTTTGGGGTACAGTCTATGCCTCGGGCATCCAAGCAGCAAGCGCGT
TACGCCGTGGGTCGATGTTTGATGTTATGGAGCAGCAACGATGTTACGCAGCAGGGCAGTCGCCCTAAAA
CAAAGTTAAACATCATGAGGGAAGCGGTGATCGCCGAAGTATCGACTCAACTATCAGAGGTAGTTGGCGT
CATCGAGCGCCATCTCGAACCGACGTTGCTGGCCGTACATTTGTACGGCTCCGCAGTGGATGGCGGCCTG
AAGCCACACAGTGATATTGATTTGCTGGTTACGGTGACCGTAAGGCTTGATGAAACAACGCGGCGAGCTT
TGATCAACGACCTTTTGGAAACTTCGGCTTCCCCTGGAGAGAGCGAGATTCTCCGCGCTGTAGAAGTCAC
CATTGTTGTGCACGACGACATCATTCCGTGGCGTTATCCAGCTAAGCGCGAACTGCAATTTGGAGAATGG
CAGCGCAATGACATTCTTGCAGGTATCTTCGAGCCAGCCACGATCGACATTGATCTGGCTATCTTGCTGA
CAAAAGCAAGAGAACATAGCGTTGCCTTGGTAGGTCCAGCGGCGGAGGAACTCTTTGATCCGGTTCCTGA
ACAGGATCTATTTGAGGCGCTAAATGAAACCTTAACGCTATGGAACTCGCCGCCCGACTGGGCTGGCGAT
GAGCGAAATGTAGTGCTTACGTTGTCCCGCATTTGGTACAGCGCAGTAACCGGCAAAATCGCGCCGAAGG
ATGTCGCTGCCGACTGGGCAATGGAGCGCCTGCCGGCCCAGTATCAGCCCGTCATACTTGAAGCTAGACA
GGCTTATCTTGGACAAGAAGAAGATCGCTTGGCCTCGCGCGCAGATCAGTTGGAAGAATTTGTCCACTAC
GTGAAAGGCGAGATCACCAAGGTAGTCGGCAAATAACCCTCGAGCCACCCATGACCAAAATCCCTTAACG
TGAGTTACGCGTCGTTCCACTGAGCGTCAGACCCCGTAGAAAAGATCAAAGGATCTTCTTGAGATCCTTT
TTTTCTGCGCGTAATCTGCTGCTTGCAAACAAAAAAACCACCG
Features (pLannotate 1.2.2; 12 found; start..end, strand, type, name):
    717..809     +  CDS            lacI (fragment): lac repressor; lacI; The lac repressor binds to the lac operator to inhibit transcription in E. coli. This inhibition can be relieved by adding lactose or isopropyl-β-D-thiogalactopyranoside (IPTG).
    864..891     -  terminator     rrnB T2 terminator: transcription terminator T2 from the E. coli rrnB gene
   1023..1066    +  terminator     rrnB T1 terminator: Escherichia coli rrnB; transcription terminator T1 from the E. coli rrnB gene
   1113..1149    -  CDS            lacZα (fragment): LacZα fragment of β-galactosidase; lacZ fragment
   1165..1261    +  protein_bind   attL1: mutant version of attL; recombination site for the Gateway® LR reaction LR Clonase™
   1294..2337    +  CDS            rep (fragment): R1AB_CVH22 - Experimental evidence at protein level: Swiss-Prot protein existence level 1. NendoU is a Mn(2+)-dependent, uridylate-specific enzyme, which leaves 2'-3'-cyclic phosphates 5' to the cleaved bond. From Human coronavirus 229E (HCoV-229E).
   2369..2467    -  protein_bind   attL2: mutant version of attL; recombination site for the Gateway® LR reaction LR Clonase™
   2485..2503    -  promoter       T7 promoter: promoter for bacteriophage T7 RNA polymerase
   2693..2716    +  promoter       Pc promoter (fragment): intI1 (promoter lies within the coding sequence); class 1 integron promoter
   2892..2948    +  CDS            GmR (fragment): gentamycin acetyltransferase; aacC1; confers resistance to gentamycin
   2955..3746    +  CDS            SmR: aminoglycoside adenylyltransferase (Murphy, 1985); aadA; confers resistance to spectinomycin and streptomycin
   3839..534     +  rep_origin     ori (across the origin): high-copy-number ColE1/pMB1/pBR322/pUC origin of replication
