[The description below was written by a language model from this plasmid's Addgene catalogue record and pLannotate feature annotations shown in this document.]
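Description:
pEntry_HCoV-229E-nsp15 is a Gateway-compatible Entry clone built on the pENTR223.1 backbone, carrying the coding sequence for non-structural protein 15 of human coronavirus 229E. The plasmid is about 3.9 kb and is propagated in E. coli from a high-copy ColE1/pUC-type origin. Selection is with spectinomycin, through an aadA (SmR) aminoglycoside adenylyltransferase gene. This gene lies downstream of a fragment of a class 1 integron Pc promoter and a short remnant of a gentamicin resistance gene. The two annotated sequence records contain the same features in the same order and differ only in where numbering starts on the circle.

The 1,044 bp insert was made by gene synthesis and cloned between SfiI sites. It matches the portion of the HCoV-229E replicase polyprotein 1ab that corresponds to NendoU, the Mn2+-dependent, uridylate-specific endoribonuclease. It is flanked by attL1 and attL2, so an LR recombination reaction can move the ORF directionally into any attR-containing Destination vector. The depositor's linkers add a start codon bracketed by BamHI sites at the 5′ end and a stop codon within a PacI site, followed by an AsiSI site, at the 3′ end. The record does not say how these sites are meant to be used.

The rrnB T1 and T2 terminators sit upstream of attL1 and shield the insert from read-through transcription. A T7 promoter lies beyond attL2 and points back towards the insert. No promoter is positioned to express the ORF in its sense orientation, as expected for an Entry clone. Small lacI and lacZα fragments are backbone remnants. The plasmid belongs to a collection of human coronavirus ORF Entry clones intended as a flexible source for building expression constructs.
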