Addgene plasmid #168961: pEntry_HCoV-229E-nsp15
Purpose: Gateway-compatible Entry vector
Depositing lab: Pascal Falter-Braun. Depositing organization: Helmholtz Munich. Publication: A resource of human coronavirus protein-coding sequences in a flexible, multipurpose Gateway Entry clone collection. Weller B, Lin CW, Pogoutse O, Sauer M, Marin-de la Rosa N, Strobel A, Young V, Knapp JJ, Rayhan A, Falter C, Kim DK, Roth FP, Falter-Braun P. G3 (Bethesda). 2023 Jul 5;13(7):jkad105. doi: 10.1093/g3journal/jkad105. PubMed 37267226.
Backbone
  Vector backbone: pENTR223.1*SfiI
  Backbone size w/o insert (bp): 2800
  Vector type: Gateway-compatible Entry vector
Growth in bacteria
  Bacterial resistance: Spectinomycin, 50 μg/mL
  Growth temperature: 37°C
  Growth strain: DH5alpha
  Copy number: High Copy
Gene/Insert
  Gene/Insert name: HCoV-229E-nsp15 (alt name: nsp15)
  Species: Other
  Insert size (bp): 1044
  Entrez Gene: HCoV229Egp1 (a.k.a. HCoV229Egp1)
  Cloning method: Restriction Enzyme; 5′ cloning site SfiI (unknown if destroyed); 3′ cloning site SfiI (unknown if destroyed)
  Sequencing primers: 5′ M13 uni (-21); 3′ M13 rev (-29)
Resource information
  A portion of this plasmid was derived from a plasmid made by: Synthesized by Twist Bioscience
Terms and licenses: Academic/Nonprofit Terms; Industry Terms: Not Available to Industry
Depositor comments: 5'-linker: SfiI-BamHI-ATG-BamHI (GGCCGTCAaggccaggatccatgggatcc), 3'-linker: PacI-TAA-AsiSI-SfiI (cttaatTAAgacgcgatcgcggcctcatGGGCC).
How to cite: pEntry_HCoV-229E-nsp15 was a gift from Pascal Falter-Braun (Addgene plasmid # 168961 ; http://n2t.net/addgene:168961 ; RRID:Addgene_168961)
