>Addgene plasmid #168961 | pEntry_HCoV-229E-nsp15 | depositor partial sequence | sequence record 327486 | gene-specific Insert sequence
GGTTTAGAGAACATTGCTTTTAACGTTGTTAATAAAGGTTCATTTGTTGGTGCTGATGGTGAATTACCAG
TAGCCATTAGTGGTGATAAAGTGTTCGTACGTGATGGTAACACTGATAATTTAGTCTTTGTTAACAAAAC
ATCACTGCCTACAAACATAGCATTTGAACTTTTTGCTAAGAGGAAGGTTGGTTTAACACCACCTCTCAGT
ATTCTCAAAAACCTTGGTGTTGTCGCCACATATAAGTTTGTCTTGTGGGATTATGAAGCTGAGCGTCCCT
TGACAAGCTTTACTAAGTCTGTTTGTGGTTATACAGACTTTGCAGAGGATGTTTGTACTTGTTACGATAA
TAGTATACAAGGTTCATACGAACGTTTTACTCTGTCAACTAATGCTGTGTTATTCTCTGCTACTGCTGTG
AAAACAGGTGGTAAGAGTTTGCCGGCTATTAAATTGAATTTTGGAATGCTTAATGGTAATGCAATTGCTA
CTGTCAAATCAGAAGATGGTAACATAAAAAATATTAACTGGTTTGTTTACGTACGCAAAGATGGCAAACC
TGTTGATCATTATGATGGTTTTTATACCCAAGGTCGTAATTTACAAGACTTTTTGCCTCGCAGCACAATG
GAAGAAGACTTTTTGAACATGGATATAGGCGTGTTTATTCAAAAGTATGGTCTAGAGGATTTCAACTTCG
AGCACGTTGTGTATGGTGATGTTTCAAAAACTACTCTAGGCGGTTTACACTTGTTGATTTCACAAGTACG
TCTGAGTAAAATGGGCATCTTAAAGGCAGAGGAGTTTGTGGCAGCATCTGACATAACACTCAAATGTTGT
ACTGTGACTTATCTTAATGATCCTAGTTCTAAGACTGTTTGTACTTACATGGATTTGTTGTTGGATGATT
TTGTTTCTGTATTGAAGTCTTTGGATTTGACTGTTGTATCCAAGGTTCATGAGGTCATAATTGACAACAA
ACCATGGAGATGGATGCTATGGTGTAAAGATAATGCCGTTGCTACATTCTATCCTCAGTTGCAG
